Addgene plasmid #176800: pEE043
Purpose: Encodes codon optimized putative thermophilic PET hydrolase enzyme for bacterial expression
Depositing lab: Gregg Beckham. Depositing organization: National Laboratory of the Rockies (NLR). Publication: Sourcing thermotolerant poly(ethylene terephthalate) hydrolase scaffolds from natural diversity. Erickson E, Gado JE, Avilan L, Bratti F, Brizendine RK, Cox PA, Gill R, Graham R, Kim DJ, Konig G, Michener WE, Poudel S, Ramirez KJ, Shakespeare TJ, Zahn M, Boyd ES, Payne CM, DuBois JL, Pickford AR, Beckham GT, McGeehan JE. Nat Commun. 2022 Dec 21;13(1):7850. doi: 10.1038/s41467-022-35237-x. PubMed 36543766.
Backbone
  Vector backbone: pET21b(+)
  Backbone manufacturer: EMD Biosciences
  Backbone size w/o insert (bp): 5366
  Vector type: Bacterial Expression
Growth in bacteria
  Bacterial resistance: Ampicillin, 100 μg/mL
  Growth temperature: 37°C
  Growth strain: DH5alpha
  Copy number: High Copy
Gene/Insert
  Gene/Insert name: 412 (alt name: Ketobacter alkanivorans WP_101893509.1)
  Species: Ketobacter alkanivorans
  Insert size (bp): 846
  Promoter: T7
  Tag / fusion protein: 6xHis (C terminal on backbone)
  Cloning method: Restriction Enzyme; 5′ cloning site NdeI (unknown if destroyed); 3′ cloning site XhoI (unknown if destroyed)
  Sequencing primers: 5′ T7 For; 3′ T7 Rev
Terms and licenses: Academic/Nonprofit Terms; Industry Terms: Not Available to Industry
Depositor comments: Accession Number WP_101893509.1
How to cite: pEE043 was a gift from Gregg Beckham (Addgene plasmid # 176800 ; http://n2t.net/addgene:176800 ; RRID:Addgene_176800)
