[The description below was written by a language model from this plasmid's Addgene catalogue record and pLannotate feature annotations shown in this document.]
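Description:
pEE043 is a bacterial expression plasmid built on the pET21b(+) backbone that carries a codon-optimized gene for a putative thermophilic poly(ethylene terephthalate) hydrolase from Ketobacter alkanivorans, listed as candidate "412". The 846 bp insert was cloned between the NdeI and XhoI sites, which places it in frame with the backbone-encoded C-terminal 6xHis tag for affinity purification. The full sequence is 6,212 nt. The automated feature table does not annotate the enzyme coding sequence itself, but leaves an unannotated gap between the ribosome binding site and the His tag where the insert would sit. The tag is picked up as a fragment of a longer His tag, and the small "SET1" and "TcR" fragment calls appear to be residual backbone sequence rather than functional elements.

Expression is driven by a T7 promoter followed by a lac operator and the strong T7 gene 10 ribosome binding site, with a T7 terminator downstream. The plasmid also carries lacI under its own promoter, so the lac repressor holds transcription off until an inducer such as IPTG is added. Transcription requires a host that supplies T7 RNA polymerase. The plasmid is maintained through a ColE1/pMB1-type origin alongside the rop gene and the pBR322 bom region. The catalogue lists it as high copy, although rop normally moderates copy number. Selection is by ampicillin through the β-lactamase gene, and an f1 origin allows single-stranded DNA production. The construct belongs to a set used to produce and characterize naturally occurring thermotolerant PET hydrolase scaffolds.
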