Features (pLannotate 1.2.2; 18 found; start..end, strand, type, name):
    117..977     -  CDS            AmpR: β-lactamase; bla; confers resistance to ampicillin, carbenicillin, and related antibiotics
    978..1082    -  promoter       AmpR promoter: bla
   1135..1563    -  rep_origin     f1 ori (sequence partly withheld): f1 bacteriophage origin of replication; arrow indicates direction of (+) strand synthesis
   1600..1647    -  terminator     T7 terminator: transcription terminator for bacteriophage T7 RNA polymerase
   1655..1704    -  CDS            SET1 (fragment): solubility-enhancement tag derived from T7 phage gene 10B
   1714..1731    -  CDS            9xHis (fragment): 9xHis affinity tag
   2594..2616    -  RBS            RBS: efficient ribosome binding site from bacteriophage T7 gene 10 (Olins and Rangwala, 1989)
   2631..2655    -  protein_bind   lac operator: The lac repressor binds to the lac operator to inhibit transcription in E. coli. This inhibition can be relieved by adding lactose or isopropyl-β-D-thiogalactopyranoside (IPTG). lac repressor encoded by lacI
   2656..2674    -  promoter       T7 promoter: promoter for bacteriophage T7 RNA polymerase
   2696..2975    +  CDS            TcR (fragment): tetracycline efflux protein; tet; confers resistance to tetracycline
   2983..3060    +  promoter       lacI promoter: lacI
   3061..4143    +  CDS            lacI: lac repressor; lacI; The lac repressor binds to the lac operator to inhibit transcription in E. coli. This inhibition can be relieved by adding lactose or isopropyl-β-D-thiogalactopyranoside (IPTG).
   4156..4177    +  protein_bind   CAP binding site: CAP binding activates transcription in the presence of cAMP. E. coli catabolite activator protein
   4192..4483    +  CDS            TcR (fragment): tetracycline efflux protein; tet; confers resistance to tetracycline
   4555..4935    -  CDS            YPB1_ECOLX: Protein predicted: Swiss-Prot protein existence level 4. From Escherichia coli.
   4952..5143    +  CDS            rop: Rop protein, which maintains plasmids at low copy number; rop
   5245..5384    +  misc_feature   bom: basis of mobility region from pBR322
   5570..6158    -  rep_origin     ori: high-copy-number ColE1/pMB1/pBR322/pUC origin of replication
>Addgene plasmid #176800 | pEE043 | addgene full sequence | sequence record 349201 | Addgene NGS Result
CGTTAAGGGATTTTGGTCATGAGATTATCAAAAAGGATCTTCACCTAGATCCTTTTAAATTAAAAATGAA
GTTTTAAATCAATCTAAAGTATATATGAGTAAACTTGGTCTGACAGTTACCAATGCTTAATCAGTGAGGC
ACCTATCTCAGCGATCTGTCTATTTCGTTCATCCATAGTTGCCTGACTCCCCGTCGTGTAGATAACTACG
ATACGGGAGGGCTTACCATCTGGCCCCAGTGCTGCAATGATACCGCGAGACCCACGCTCACCGGCTCCAG
ATTTATCAGCAATAAACCAGCCAGCCGGAAGGGCCGAGCGCAGAAGTGGTCCTGCAACTTTATCCGCCTC
CATCCAGTCTATTAATTGTTGCCGGGAAGCTAGAGTAAGTAGTTCGCCAGTTAATAGTTTGCGCAACGTT
GTTGCCATTGCTGCAGGCATCGTGGTGTCACGCTCGTCGTTTGGTATGGCTTCATTCAGCTCCGGTTCCC
AACGATCAAGGCGAGTTACATGATCCCCCATGTTGTGCAAAAAAGCGGTTAGCTCCTTCGGTCCTCCGAT
CGTTGTCAGAAGTAAGTTGGCCGCAGTGTTATCACTCATGGTTATGGCAGCACTGCATAATTCTCTTACT
GTCATGCCATCCGTAAGATGCTTTTCTGTGACTGGTGAGTACTCAACCAAGTCATTCTGAGAATAGTGTA
TGCGGCGACCGAGTTGCTCTTGCCCGGCGTCAATACGGGATAATACCGCGCCACATAGCAGAACTTTAAA
AGTGCTCATCATTGGAAAACGTTCTTCGGGGCGAAAACTCTCAAGGATCTTACCGCTGTTGAGATCCAGT
TCGATGTAACCCACTCGTGCACCCAACTGATCTTCAGCATCTTTTACTTTCACCAGCGTTTCTGGGTGAG
CAAAAACAGGAAGGCAAAATGCCGCAAAAAAGGGAATAAGGGCGACACGGAAATGTTGAATACTCATACT
CTTCCTTTTTCAATATTATTGAAGCATTTATCAGGGTTATTGTCTCATGAGCGGATACATATTTGAATGT
ATTTAGAAAAATAAACAAATAGGGGTTCCGCGCACATTTCCCCGAAAAGTGCCACCTAAATTGTAAGCGT
TAATATTTTGTTAAAATTCGCGTTAAATTTTTGTTAAATCAGCTCATTTTTTAACCAATAGGCCGAAATC
GGCAAAATCCCTTATAAATCAAAAGAATAGACCGAGATAGGGT
[37 nt withheld, positions 1234-1270]
AAAGAACGTGGACTCCAACGTCAAAGG
[49 nt withheld, positions 1298-1346]
T
[91 nt withheld, positions 1348-1438]
G
[124 nt withheld, positions 1440-1563]
CCCATTCGCCAATCCGGATATAGTTCCTCCTTTCAGCAAAAAACCCCTCAAGACCCGTTTAGAGGCCCCA
AGGGGTTATGCTAGTTATTGCTCAGCGGTGGCAGCAGCCAACTCAGCTTCCTTTCGGGCTTTGTTAGCAG
CCGGATCTCAGTGGTGGTGGTGGTGGTGCTCGAGCTGCGGCAGGTTTTCGGTACGCCAGGTAGCCACATC
GGAGGATGGACGTTTGATGTAGGAAACCCAACGGGTGTCGCCATCCAGAAACGTTTTGTGGAACGCCAGT
GCGATACCCGCAACGGAACGATTCGCTGCGGTTGGGGAACCCCAGTCGAAGTGCCCAGCGCTGGCAACTT
CGTAGATAACTTTCGGAATACCGCGCGGGATAGCGTTGTAAACACCGATAGACTGGCCCAGGCCACCCAG
CATGGTCAGGTCCAGCGCGCCGTTGAACAGGAGGGTCGGAACACGGGTGTTACCACCTTTGCTGTCCAGA
TCGATAGCGGTCATATTGTGACCTGCGAGGCTCATAGCCGTTTTGAGACCGTTGTACTCCGCAGAGTTGA
TCCAGGTAGCTCCGCCACCCATACTCCAGCCCACGGCACCCAGACGGGAAGTGTCCAGCTTACCACGGAG
CGGAGAGCCCGAACGCGTGTTTTCCTGTTTCAGAACGTCCAGTACGCGTTTCTGCTGGCTCGCACGCTGA
TCAACGGTGTCCACTGTAGTGGACGTGTCCATGGTTACCAGAACGATACCGTGAGATGCAAAAAATGGGC
CCCATGCGCGAAACATAGCCTGAGTACCGGTGTACGGCGGAGTGAAAACCAGACCGCTGTACGGTGGTTC
GGCGTTAGACGGGTAGTATACGGTTGCGCCGCCCGGGGTCTGGAAACGAGACAGGGTGTAGCTCCGGGAA
CCATACGGGCCGTTACCAGAATAGCTACCCGGCGCCTCGCCTCGGCAGATAGCTGTAGACGGGCAATCAC
CCATCGGATCATCGGTCGGCGGGGTCGGCGGAACCTGGGACATATGTATATCTCCTTCTTAAAGTTAAAC
AAAATTATTTCTAGAGGGGAATTGTTATCCGCTCACAATTCCCCTATAGTGAGTCGTATTAATTTCGCGG
GATCGAGATCTCGATCCTCTACGCCGGACGCATCGTGGCCGGCATCACCGGCGCCACAGGTGCGGTTGCT
GGCGCCTATATCGCCGACATCACCGATGGGGAAGATCGGGCTCGCCACTTCGGGCTCATGAGCGCTTGTT
TCGGCGTGGGTATGGTGGCAGGCCCCGTGGCCGGGGGACTGTTGGGCGCCATCTCCTTGCATGCACCATT
CCTTGCGGCGGCGGTGCTCAACGGCCTCAACCTACTACTGGGCTGCTTCCTAATGCAGGAGTCGCATAAG
GGAGAGCGTCGAGATCCCGGACACCATCGAATGGCGCAAAACCTTTCGCGGTATGGCATGATAGCGCCCG
GAAGAGAGTCAATTCAGGGTGGTGAATGTGAAACCAGTAACGTTATACGATGTCGCAGAGTATGCCGGTG
TCTCTTATCAGACCGTTTCCCGCGTGGTGAACCAGGCCAGCCACGTTTCTGCGAAAACGCGGGAAAAAGT
GGAAGCGGCGATGGCGGAGCTGAATTACATTCCCAACCGCGTGGCACAACAACTGGCGGGCAAACAGTCG
TTGCTGATTGGCGTTGCCACCTCCAGTCTGGCCCTGCACGCGCCGTCGCAAATTGTCGCGGCGATTAAAT
CTCGCGCCGATCAACTGGGTGCCAGCGTGGTGGTGTCGATGGTAGAACGAAGCGGCGTCGAAGCCTGTAA
AGCGGCGGTGCACAATCTTCTCGCGCAACGCGTCAGTGGGCTGATCATTAACTATCCGCTGGATGACCAG
GATGCCATTGCTGTGGAAGCTGCCTGCACTAATGTTCCGGCGTTATTTCTTGATGTCTCTGACCAGACAC
CCATCAACAGTATTATTTTCTCCCATGAAGACGGTACGCGACTGGGCGTGGAGCATCTGGTCGCATTGGG
TCACCAGCAAATCGCGCTGTTAGCGGGCCCATTAAGTTCTGTCTCGGCGCGTCTGCGTCTGGCTGGCTGG
CATAAATATCTCACTCGCAATCAAATTCAGCCGATAGCGGAACGGGAAGGCGACTGGAGTGCCATGTCCG
GTTTTCAACAAACCATGCAAATGCTGAATGAGGGCATCGTTCCCACTGCGATGCTGGTTGCCAACGATCA
GATGGCGCTGGGCGCAATGCGCGCCATTACCGAGTCCGGGCTGCGCGTTGGTGCGGATATCTCGGTAGTG
GGATACGACGATACCGAAGACAGCTCATGTTATATCCCGCCGTTAACCACCATCAAACAGGATTTTCGCC
TGCTGGGGCAAACCAGCGTGGACCGCTTGCTGCAACTCTCTCAGGGCCAGGCGGTGAAGGGCAATCAGCT
GTTGCCCGTCTCACTGGTGAAAAGAAAAACCACCCTGGCGCCCAATACGCAAACCGCCTCTCCCCGCGCG
TTGGCCGATTCATTAATGCAGCTGGCACGACAGGTTTCCCGACTGGAAAGCGGGCAGTGAGCGCAACGCA
ATTAATGTAAGTTAGCTCACTCATTAGGCACCGGGATCTCGACCGATGCCCTTGAGAGCCTTCAACCCAG
TCAGCTCCTTCCGGTGGGCGCGGGGCATGACTATCGTCGCCGCACTTATGACTGTCTTCTTTATCATGCA
ACTCGTAGGACAGGTGCCGGCAGCGCTCTGGGTCATTTTCGGCGAGGACCGCTTTCGCTGGAGCGCGACG
ATGATCGGCCTGTCGCTTGCGGTATTCGGAATCTTGCACGCCCTCGCTCAAGCCTTCGTCACTGGTCCCG
CCACCAAACGTTTCGGCGAGAAGCAGGCCATTATCGCCGGCATGGCGGCCCCACGGGTGCGCATGATCGT
GCTCCTGTCGTTGAGGACCCGGCTAGGCTGGCGGGGTTGCCTTACTGGTTAGCAGAATGAATCACCGATA
CGCGAGCGAACGTGAAGCGACTGCTGCTGCAAAACGTCTGCGACCTGAGCAACAACATGAATGGTCTTCG
GTTTCCGTGTTTCGTAAAGTCTGGAAACGCGGAAGTCAGCGCCCTGCACCATTATGTTCCGGATCTGCAT
CGCAGGATGCTGCTGGCTACCCTGTGGAACACCTACATCTGTATTAACGAAGCGCTGGCATTGACCCTGA
GTGATTTTTCTCTGGTCCCGCCGCATCCATACCGCCAGTTGTTTACCCTCACAACGTTCCAGTAACCGGG
CATGTTCATCATCAGTAACCCGTATCGTGAGCATCCTCTCTCGTTTCATCGGTATCATTACCCCCATGAA
CAGAAATCCCCCTTACACGGAGGCATCAGTGACCAAACAGGAAAAAACCGCCCTTAACATGGCCCGCTTT
ATCAGAAGCCAGACATTAACGCTTCTGGAGAAACTCAACGAGCTGGACGCGGATGAACAGGCAGACATCT
GTGAATCGCTTCACGACCACGCTGATGAGCTTTACCGCAGCTGCCTCGCGCGTTTCGGTGATGACGGTGA
AAACCTCTGACACATGCAGCTCCCGGAGACGGTCACAGCTTGTCTGTAAGCGGATGCCGGGAGCAGACAA
GCCCGTCAGGGCGCGTCAGCGGGTGTTGGCGGGTGTCGGGGCGCAGCCATGACCCAGTCACGTAGCGATA
GCGGAGTGTATACTGGCTTAACTATGCGGCATCAGAGCAGATTGTACTGAGAGTGCACCATTGCGGTGTG
AAATACCGCACAGATGCGTAAGGAGAAAATACCGCATCAGGCGCTCTTCCGCTTCCTCGCTCACTGACTC
GCTGCGCTCGGTCGTTCGGCTGCGGCGAGCGGTATCAGCTCACTCAAAGGCGGTAATACGGTTATCCACA
GAATCAGGGGATAACGCAGGAAAGAACATGTGAGCAAAAGGCCAGCAAAAGGCCAGGAACCGTAAAAAGG
CCGCGTTGCTGGCGTTTTTCCATAGGCTCCGCCCCCCTGACGAGCATCACAAAAATCGACGCTCAAGTCA
GAGGTGGCGAAACCCGACAGGACTATAAAGATACCAGGCGTTTCCCCCTGGAAGCTCCCTCGTGCGCTCT
CCTGTTCCGACCCTGCCGCTTACCGGATACCTGTCCGCCTTTCTCCCTTCGGGAAGCGTGGCGCTTTCTC
ATAGCTCACGCTGTAGGTATCTCAGTTCGGTGTAGGTCGTTCGCTCCAAGCTGGGCTGTGTGCACGAACC
CCCCGTTCAGCCCGACCGCTGCGCCTTATCCGGTAACTATCGTCTTGAGTCCAACCCGGTAAGACACGAC
TTATCGCCACTGGCAGCAGCCACTGGTAACAGGATTAGCAGAGCGAGGTATGTAGGCGGTGCTACAGAGT
TCTTGAAGTGGTGGCCTAACTACGGCTACACTAGAAGGACAGTATTTGGTATCTGCGCTCTGCTGAAGCC
AGTTACCTTCGGAAAAAGAGTTGGTAGCTCTTGATCCGGCAAACAAACCACCGCTGGTAGCGGTGGTTTT
TTTGTTTGCAAGCAGCAGATTACGCGCAGAAAAAAAGGATCTCAAGAAGATCCTTTGATCTTTTCTACGG
GGTCTGACGCTCAGTGGAACGAAAACTCA
