>Addgene plasmid #176800 | pEE043 | depositor partial sequence | sequence record 342655 | Insert (including NdeI and XhoI sites)
CATATGTCCCAGGTTCCGCCGACCCCGCCGACCGATGATCCGATGGGTGATTGCCCGTCTACAGCTATCT
GCCGAGGCGAGGCGCCGGGTAGCTATTCTGGTAACGGCCCGTATGGTTCCCGGAGCTACACCCTGTCTCG
TTTCCAGACCCCGGGCGGCGCAACCGTATACTACCCGTCTAACGCCGAACCACCGTACAGCGGTCTGGTT
TTCACTCCGCCGTACACCGGTACTCAGGCTATGTTTCGCGCATGGGGCCCATTTTTTGCATCTCACGGTA
TCGTTCTGGTAACCATGGACACGTCCACTACAGTGGACACCGTTGATCAGCGTGCGAGCCAGCAGAAACG
CGTACTGGACGTTCTGAAACAGGAAAACACGCGTTCGGGCTCTCCGCTCCGTGGTAAGCTGGACACTTCC
CGTCTGGGTGCCGTGGGCTGGAGTATGGGTGGCGGAGCTACCTGGATCAACTCTGCGGAGTACAACGGTC
TCAAAACGGCTATGAGCCTCGCAGGTCACAATATGACCGCTATCGATCTGGACAGCAAAGGTGGTAACAC
CCGTGTTCCGACCCTCCTGTTCAACGGCGCGCTGGACCTGACCATGCTGGGTGGCCTGGGCCAGTCTATC
GGTGTTTACAACGCTATCCCGCGCGGTATTCCGAAAGTTATCTACGAAGTTGCCAGCGCTGGGCACTTCG
ACTGGGGTTCCCCAACCGCAGCGAATCGTTCCGTTGCGGGTATCGCACTGGCGTTCCACAAAACGTTTCT
GGATGGCGACACCCGTTGGGTTTCCTACATCAAACGTCCATCCTCCGATGTGGCTACCTGGCGTACCGAA
AACCTGCCGCAGCTCGAG
